>Addgene plasmid #12377 | Syntaxin4-myc-myc-His | addgene full sequence | sequence record 128139 | Addgene assembled sequence
GACGGATCGGGAGATCTCCCGATCCCCTATGGTCGACTCTCAGTACAATCTGCTCTGATGCCGCATAGTT
AAGCCAGTATCTGCTCCCTGCTTGTGTGTTGGAGGTCGCTGAGTAGTGCGCGAGCAAAATTTAAGCTACA
ACAAGGCAAGGCTTGACCGACAATTGCATGAAGAATCTGCTTAGGGTTAGGCGTTTTGCGCTGCTTCGCG
ATGTACGGGCCAGATATACGCGTTGACATTGATTATTGACTAGTTATTAATAGTAATCAATTACGGGGTC
ATTAGTTCATAGCCCATATATGGAGTTCCGCGTTACATAACTTACGGTAAATGGCCCGCCTGGCTGACCG
CCCAACGACCCCCGCCCATTGACGTCAATAATGACGTATGTTCCCATAGTAACGCCAATAGGGACTTTCC
ATTGACGTCAATGGGTGGAGTATTTACGGTAAACTGCCCACTTGGCAGTACATCAAGTGTATCATATGCC
AAGTACGCCCCCTATTGACGTCAATGACGGTAAATGGCCCGCCTGGCATTATGCCCAGTACATGACCTTA
TGGGACTTTCCTACTTGGCAGTACATCTACGTATTAGTCATCGCTATTACCATGGTGATGCGGTTTTGGC
AGTACATCAATGGGCGTGGATAGCGGTTTGACTCACGGGGATTTCCAAGTCTCCACCCCATTGACGTCAA
TGGGAGTTTGTTTTGGAACCAAAATCAACGGGACTTTCCAAAATGTCGTAACAACTCCGCCCCATTGACG
CAAATGGGCGGTAGGCGTGTACGGTGGGAGGTCTATATAAGCAGAGCTCTCCCTATCAGTGATAGAGATC
TCCCTATCAGTGATAGAGATCGTCGACGAGCTCGTTTAGTGAACCGTCAGATCGCCTGGAGACGCCATCC
ACGCTGTTTTGACCTCCATAGAAGACACCGGGACCGATCCAGCCTCCGGACTCTAGCGTTTAAACTTAAG
CTTGGTACCGAGCTCGGATCCACTAGTCCAGTGTGGTGGAATTCAGGCCGCCATGCGCGACAGGACCCAC
GAGCTGAGACAGGGGGATGACAGCTCGGACGAAGAGGACAAGGAGCGGGTCGCGCTGGTGGTGCACCCGG
GCACGGCACGGCTGGGGAGCCCGGACGAGGAGTTCTTCCACAAGGTCCGGACAATTCGGCAGACTATTGT
CAAACTGGGGAATAAAGTCCAGGAGTTGGAGAAACAGCAGGTCACCATCCTGGCCACGCCCCTTCCCGAG
GAGAGCATGAAGCAGGAGCTGCAGAACCTGCGCGATGAGATCAAACAGCTGGGGAGGGAGATCCGCCTGC
AGCTGAAGGCCATAGAGCCCCAGAAGGAGGAAGCTGATGAGAACTATAACTCCGTCAACACAAGAATGAG
AAAAACCCAGCATGGGGTCCTGTCCCAGCAATTCGTGGAGCTCATCAACAAGTGCAATTCAATGCAGTCC
GAATACCGGGAGAAGAACGTGGAGCGGATTCGGAGGCAGCTGAAGATCACCAATGCTGGGATGGTGTCTG
ATGAGGAGTTGGAGCAGATGCTGGACAGTGGGCAAAGCGAGGTGTTTGTGTCCAATATCCTGAAGGACAC
GCAGGTGACTCGACAGGCCTTAAATGAGATCTCGGCCCGGCACAGTGAGATCCAGCAGCTTGAACGCAGT
ATTCGTGAGCTGCACGACATATTCACTTTTCTGGCTACCGAAGTGGAGATGCAGGGGGAGATGATCAATC
GGATTGAGAAGAACATCCTGAGCTCAGCGGACTACGTGGAACGTGGGCAGGAGCACGTCAAGACGGCCCT
GGAGAACCAGAAGAAGGCGAGGAAGAAGAAAGTCTTGATTGCCATCTGTGTGTCCATCACCGTCGTCCTC
CTAGCAGTCATCATTGGCGTCACAGTGGTTGGATCTCGAGAACAAAAACTCATCTCAGAAGAGGATCTGG
GGCCCTTCGAACAAAAACTCATCTCAGAAGAGGATCTGAATATGCATACCGGTCATCATCACCATCACCA
TTGAGTTTAAACCCGCTGATCAGCCTCGACTGTGCCTTCTAGTTGCCAGCCATCTGTTGTTTGCCCCTCC
CCCGTGCCTTCCTTGACCCTGGAAGGTGCCACTCCCACTGTCCTTTCCTAATAAAATGAGGAAATTGCAT
CGCATTGTCTGAGTAGGTGTCATTCTATTCTGGGGGGTGGGGTGGGGCAGGACAGCAAGGGGGAGGATTG
GGAAGACAATAGCAGGCATGCTGGGGATGCGGTGGGCTCTATGGCTTCTGAGGCGGAAAGAACCAGCTGG
GGCTCTAGGGGGTATCCCC
[124 nt withheld, positions 2330-2453]
C
[32 nt withheld, positions 2455-2486]
CA
[57 nt withheld, positions 2489-2545]
A
[49 nt withheld, positions 2547-2595]
CCTTTGACGTTGGAGTCCACGTTCTTT
[37 nt withheld, positions 2623-2659]
ACCCTATCTCGGTCTATTCTTTTGATTTATAAGGGATTTTGGGGATTTCGGCCTATTGGTTAAAAAATGA
GCTGATTTAACAAAAATTTAACGCGAATTAATTCTGTGGAATGTGTGTCAGTTAGGGTGTGGAAAGTCCC
CAGGCTCCCCAGGCAGGCAGAAGTATGCAAAGCATGCATCTCAATTAGTCAGCAACCAGGTGTGGAAAGT
CCCCAGGCTCCCCAGCAGGCAGAAGTATGCAAAGCATGCATCTCAATTAGTCAGCAACCATAGTCCCGCC
CCTAACTCCGCCCATCCCGCCCCTAACTCCGCCCAGTTCCGCCCATTCTCCGCCCCATGGCTGACTAATT
TTTTTTATTTATGCAGAGGCCGAGGCCGCCTCTGCCTCTGAGCTATTCCAGAAGTAGTGAGGAGGCTTTT
TTGGAGGCCTAGGCTTTTGCAAAAAGCTCCCGGGAGCTTGTATATCCATTTTCGGATCTGATCAGCACGT
GTTGACAATTAATCATCGGCATAGTATATCGGCATAGTATAATACGACAAGGTGAGGAACTAAACCATGG
CCAAGTTGACCAGTGCCGTTCCGGTGCTCACCGCGCGCGACGTCGCCGGAGCGGTCGAGTTCTGGACCGA
CCGGCTCGGGTTCTCCCGGGACTTCGTGGAGGACGACTTCGCCGGTGTGGTCCGGGACGACGTGACCCTG
TTCATCAGCGCGGTCCAGGACCAGGTGGTGCCGGACAACACCCTGGCCTGGGTGTGGGTGCGCGGCCTGG
ACGAGCTGTACGCCGAGTGGTCGGAGGTCGTGTCCACGAACTTCCGGGACGCCTCCGGGCCGGCCATGAC
CGAGATCGGCGAGCAGCCGTGGGGGCGGGAGTTCGCCCTGCGCGACCCGGCCGGCAACTGCGTGCACTTC
GTGGCCGAGGAGCAGGACTGACACGTGCTACGAGATTTCGATTCCACCGCCGCCTTCTATGAAAGGTTGG
GCTTCGGAATCGTTTTCCGGGACGCCGGCTGGATGATCCTCCAGCGCGGGGATCTCATGCTGGAGTTCTT
CGCCCACCCCAACTTGTTTATTGCAGCTTATAATGGTTACAAATAAAGCAATAGCATCACAAATTTCACA
AATAAAGCATTTTTTTCACTGCATTCTAGTTGTGGTTTGTCCAAACTCATCAATGTATCTTATCATGTCT
GTATACCGTCGACCTCTAGCTAGAGCTTGGCGTAATCATGGTCATAGCTGTTTCCTGTGTGAAATTGTTA
TCCGCTCACAATTCCACACAACATACGAGCCGGAAGCATAAAGTGTAAAGCCTGGGGTGCCTAATGAGTG
AGCTAACTCACATTAATTGCGTTGCGCTCACTGCCCGCTTTCCAGTCGGGAAACCTGTCGTGCCAGCTGC
ATTAATGAATCGGCCAACGCGCGGGGAGAGGCGGTTTGCGTATTGGGCGCTCTTCCGCTTCCTCGCTCAC
TGACTCGCTGCGCTCGGTCGTTCGGCTGCGGCGAGCGGTATCAGCTCACTCAAAGGCGGTAATACGGTTA
TCCACAGAATCAGGGGATAACGCAGGAAAGAACATGTGAGCAAAAGGCCAGCAAAAGGCCAGGAACCGTA
AAAAGGCCGCGTTGCTGGCGTTTTTCCATAGGCTCCGCCCCCCTGACGAGCATCACAAAAATCGACGCTC
AAGTCAGAGGTGGCGAAACCCGACAGGACTATAAAGATACCAGGCGTTTCCCCCTGGAAGCTCCCTCGTG
CGCTCTCCTGTTCCGACCCTGCCGCTTACCGGATACCTGTCCGCCTTTCTCCCTTCGGGAAGCGTGGCGC
TTTCTCAATGCTCACGCTGTAGGTATCTCAGTTCGGTGTAGGTCGTTCGCTCCAAGCTGGGCTGTGTGCA
CGAACCCCCCGTTCAGCCCGACCGCTGCGCCTTATCCGGTAACTATCGTCTTGAGTCCAACCCGGTAAGA
CACGACTTATCGCCACTGGCAGCAGCCACTGGTAACAGGATTAGCAGAGCGAGGTATGTAGGCGGTGCTA
CAGAGTTCTTGAAGTGGTGGCCTAACTACGGCTACACTAGAAGGACAGTATTTGGTATCTGCGCTCTGCT
GAAGCCAGTTACCTTCGGAAAAAGAGTTGGTAGCTCTTGATCCGGCAAACAAACCACCGCTGGTAGCGGT
GGTTTTTTTGTTTGCAAGCAGCAGATTACGCGCAGAAAAAAAGGATCTCAAGAAGATCCTTTGATCTTTT
CTACGGGGTCTGACGCTCAGTGGAACGAAAACTCACGTTAAGGGATTTTGGTCATGAGATTATCAAAAAG
GATCTTCACCTAGATCCTTTTAAATTAAAAATGAAGTTTTAAATCAATCTAAAGTATATATGAGTAAACT
TGGTCTGACAGTTACCAATGCTTAATCAGTGAGGCACCTATCTCAGCGATCTGTCTATTTCGTTCATCCA
TAGTTGCCTGACTCCCCGTCGTGTAGATAACTACGATACGGGAGGGCTTACCATCTGGCCCCAGTGCTGC
AATGATACCGCGAGACCCACGCTCACCGGCTCCAGATTTATCAGCAATAAACCAGCCAGCCGGAAGGGCC
GAGCGCAGAAGTGGTCCTGCAACTTTATCCGCCTCCATCCAGTCTATTAATTGTTGCCGGGAAGCTAGAG
TAAGTAGTTCGCCAGTTAATAGTTTGCGCAACGTTGTTGCCATTGCTACAGGCATCGTGGTGTCACGCTC
GTCGTTTGGTATGGCTTCATTCAGCTCCGGTTCCCAACGATCAAGGCGAGTTACATGATCCCCCATGTTG
TGCAAAAAAGCGGTTAGCTCCTTCGGTCCTCCGATCGTTGTCAGAAGTAAGTTGGCCGCAGTGTTATCAC
TCATGGTTATGGCAGCACTGCATAATTCTCTTACTGTCATGCCATCCGTAAGATGCTTTTCTGTGACTGG
TGAGTACTCAACCAAGTCATTCTGAGAATAGTGTATGCGGCGACCGAGTTGCTCTTGCCCGGCGTCAATA
CGGGATAATACCGCGCCACATAGCAGAACTTTAAAAGTGCTCATCATTGGAAAACGTTCTTCGGGGCGAA
AACTCTCAAGGATCTTACCGCTGTTGAGATCCAGTTCGATGTAACCCACTCGTGCACCCAACTGATCTTC
AGCATCTTTTACTTTCACCAGCGTTTCTGGGTGAGCAAAAACAGGAAGGCAAAATGCCGCAAAAAAGGGA
ATAAGGGCGACACGGAAATGTTGAATACTCATACTCTTCCTTTTTCAATATTATTGAAGCATTTATCAGG
GTTATTGTCTCATGAGCGGATACATATTTGAATGTATTTAGAAAAATAAACAAATAGGGGTTCCGCGCAC
ATTTCCCCGAAAAGTGCCACCTGACGTC
Features (pLannotate 1.2.2; 23 found; start..end, strand, type, name):
     36..80      -  misc_feature   bom (fragment): basis of mobility region from pBR322
    235..614     +  enhancer       CMV enhancer: human cytomegalovirus immediate early enhancer
    687..704     -  promoter       CMV promoter (fragment): human cytomegalovirus (CMV) immediate early promoter
    767..818     +  promoter       CMVd2 promoter: truncated human cytomegalovirus (CMV) immediate early promoter that yields moderately reduced expression relative to the full-length promoter
    820..839     +  promoter       PLtetO-1 promoter (fragment): modified phage lambda PL promoter with tet operator sites (Lutz and Bujard, 1997)
    841..860     +  promoter       PLtetO-1 promoter (fragment): modified phage lambda PL promoter with tet operator sites (Lutz and Bujard, 1997)
    868..901     +  promoter       TRE3GV promoter (fragment): 3rd-generation Tet-responsive promoter that can be activated by binding of Tet-On® 3G, optimized for retroviral and lentiviral vectors
   1033..1923    +  CDS            STX4: STX4_HUMAN - Also known as STX4A. Experimental evidence at protein level: Swiss-Prot protein existence level 1. Plasma membrane t-SNARE that mediates docking of transport vesicles. Necessary for the translocation of SLC2A4 from intracellular vesicles to the plasma membrane. Together with STXB3 and VAMP2, may also play a role in docking/fusion of intracellular GLUT4-containing vesicles with the cell surface in adipocytes (By similarity). May also play a role in docking of synaptic vesicles at presynaptic active zones. From Homo sapiens (Human).
   2060..2284    +  polyA_signal   bGH poly(A) signal: bovine growth hormone polyadenylation signal
   2288..2309    +  promoter       SV40 promoter (fragment): SV40 enhancer and early promoter
   2330..2758    +  rep_origin     f1 ori (sequence partly withheld): f1 bacteriophage origin of replication; arrow indicates direction of (+) strand synthesis
   2772..3102    +  promoter       SV40 promoter: SV40 enhancer and early promoter
   3150..3197    +  promoter       EM7 promoter: synthetic bacterial promoter&nbsp
   3216..3590    +  CDS            BleoR: antibiotic-binding protein; Sh ble from Streptoalloteichus hindustanus; confers resistance to bleomycin, phleomycin, and Zeocin™
   3600..3725    +  CDS            ble (fragment): BLE_KLEPN - Experimental evidence at protein level: Swiss-Prot protein existence level 1. Binding protein with a strong affinity to the bleomycin family of antibiotics. Binds to CL990; an antimitotic-antibiotic compound. From Klebsiella pneumoniae.
   3720..3841    +  polyA_signal   SV40 poly(A) signal: SV40 polyadenylation signal
   3914..3930    -  protein_bind   lac operator: The lac repressor binds to the lac operator to inhibit transcription in E. coli. This inhibition can be relieved by adding lactose or isopropyl-β-D-thiogalactopyranoside (IPTG). lac repressor encoded by lacI
   3938..3968    -  promoter       lac promoter: promoter for the E. coli lac operon
   3983..4004    -  protein_bind   CAP binding site: CAP binding activates transcription in the presence of cAMP. E. coli catabolite activator protein
   4017..4109    -  CDS            lacI (fragment): lac repressor; lacI; The lac repressor binds to the lac operator to inhibit transcription in E. coli. This inhibition can be relieved by adding lactose or isopropyl-β-D-thiogalactopyranoside (IPTG).
   4292..4880    -  rep_origin     ori: high-copy-number ColE1/pMB1/pBR322/pUC origin of replication
   5051..5911    -  CDS            AmpR: β-lactamase; bla; confers resistance to ampicillin, carbenicillin, and related antibiotics
   5912..6016    -  promoter       AmpR promoter: bla
