[The description below was written by a language model from this plasmid's Addgene catalogue record and pLannotate feature annotations shown in this document.]
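Description:
Syntaxin4-myc-myc-His is a mammalian expression plasmid built on a modified version of Invitrogen's pcDNA4/TO/myc-His backbone, carrying the human syntaxin 4 (STX4) coding sequence as an 891 bp insert cloned between EcoRI and XhoI sites. STX4 is a plasma membrane t-SNARE involved in docking and fusion of transport vesicles. The backbone modification is a duplicated myc epitope, so the protein is expressed with a C-terminal 2xMyc-His tag, which allows antibody detection through the myc epitopes and detection or metal-affinity capture through the polyhistidine stretch. The tag itself is not called out in the feature table, but the catalogue fields place it downstream of the insert, in the gap between the STX4 CDS and the bovine growth hormone polyadenylation signal.

Transcription is driven by the CMV/TO promoter. The annotation shows the CMV enhancer and core promoter followed by short tet-operator matches, which correspond to the two TetO2 sites of this vector family. In cells expressing the Tet repressor, expression is held off until tetracycline is added, while in ordinary cells the promoter behaves constitutively. A separate SV40 promoter/EM7 promoter cassette drives the Sh ble gene with an SV40 poly(A) signal, giving Zeocin selection for stable mammalian lines. In E. coli the plasmid is maintained through a high-copy ColE1/pUC origin and ampicillin resistance (bla), and an f1 origin is also present. The associated publication concerns the clustering of syntaxins 3 and 4 on the plasma membrane before cell polarity is established, consistent with use of this construct for localising epitope-tagged syntaxin 4 in cultured cells.
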