Addgene plasmid #12377: Syntaxin4-myc-myc-His
Depositing lab: Thomas Weimbs. Publication: Syntaxins 3 and 4 are concentrated in separate clusters on the plasma membrane before the establishment of cell polarity. Low SH, Vasanji A, Nanduri J, He M, Sharma N, Koo M, Drazba J, Weimbs T. Mol Biol Cell. 2006 Feb . 17(2):977-89. 10.1091/mbc.e05-05-0462 PubMed 16339081.
Backbone
  Vector backbone: pcDNA4/TO/myc-His
  Backbone manufacturer: Invitrogen
  Backbone size w/o insert (bp): 5150
  Vector type: Mammalian Expression
  Selectable markers: Zeocin
Growth in bacteria
  Bacterial resistance: Ampicillin, 100 μg/mL
  Growth temperature: 37°C
  Growth strain: DH5alpha
  Copy number: High Copy
Gene/Insert
  Gene/Insert name: Syntaxin4 (alt name: STX4)
  Species: H. sapiens (human)
  Insert size (bp): 891
  Mutation: Cloned in modified PCDNA4 vector (double myc)
  Entrez Gene: STX4 (a.k.a. STX4A, p35-2)
  Promoter: CMV⁄TO
  Tag / fusion protein: 2xMyc-His (C terminal on insert)
  Cloning method: Restriction Enzyme; 5′ cloning site EcoRI (not destroyed); 3′ cloning site XhoI (not destroyed)
  Sequencing primers: 5′ CMV-F; 3′ BGH-rev
Terms and licenses: Academic/Nonprofit Terms; Industry Terms: Not Available to Industry
How to cite: Syntaxin4-myc-myc-His was a gift from Thomas Weimbs (Addgene plasmid # 12377 ; http://n2t.net/addgene:12377 ; RRID:Addgene_12377)
