>Addgene plasmid #12377 | Syntaxin4-myc-myc-His | addgene partial sequence | sequence record 18900 | CMV-F 5'-CGCAAATGGGCGGTAGGCGTG-3'
AGCTCTCCCTATCAGTGATAGAGATCTCCCTATCAGTGATAGAGATCGTCGACGAGCTCGTTTAGTGAAC
CGTCAGATCGCCTGGAGACGCCATCCACGCTGTTTTGACCTCCATAGAAGACACCGGGACCGATCCAGCC
TCCGGACTCTAGCGTTTAAACTTAAGCTTGGTACCGAGCTCGGATCCACTAGTCCAGTGTGGTGGAATTC
AGGCCGCCATGCGCGACAGGACCCACGAGCTGAGACAGGGGGATGACAGCTCGGACGAAGAGGACAAGGA
GCGGGTCGCGCTGGTGGTGCACCCGGGCACGGCACGGCTGGGGAGCCCGGACGAGGAGTTCTTCCACAAG
GTCCGGACAATTCGGCAGACTATTGTCAAACTGGGGAATAAAGTCCAGGAGTTGGAGAAACAGCAGGTCA
CCATCCTGGCCACGCCCCTTCCCGAGGAGAGCATGAAGCAGGAGCTGCAGAACCTGCGCGATGAGATCAA
ACAGCTGGGGAGGGAGATCCGCCTGCAGCTGAAGGCCATAGAGCCCCAGAAGGAGGAAGCTGATGAGAAC
TATAACTCCGTCAACACAAGAATGAGAAAAACCCAGCATGGGGTCCTGTCCCAGCAATTCGTGGAGCTCA
TCAACAAGTGCAATTCAATGCAGTCCGAATACCGGGAGAAGAACGTGGAGCGGATTCGGAGGCAGCTG
