>Addgene plasmid #12377 | Syntaxin4-myc-myc-His | addgene partial sequence | sequence record 128138 | BGH-rev 5'-TAGAAGGCACAGTCGAGG-3'
ATGGTGATGGTGATGATGACCGGTATGCATATTCAGATCCTCTTCTGAGATGAGTTTTTGTTCGAAGGGC
CCCAGATCCTCTTCTGAGATGAGTTTTTGTTCTCGAGATCCAACCACTGTGACGCCAATGATGACTGCTA
GGAGGACGACGGTGATGGACACACAGATGGCAATCAAGACTTTCTTCTTCCTCGCCTTCTTCTGGTTCTC
CAGGGCCGTCTTGACGTGCTCCTGCCCACGTTCCACGTAGTCCGCTGAGCTCAGGATGTTCTTCTCAATC
CGATTGATCATCTCCCCCTGCATCTCCACTTCGGTAGCCAGAAAAGTGAATATGTCGTGCAGCTCACGAA
TACTGCGTTCAAGCTGCTGGATCTCACTGTGCCGGGCCGAGATCTCATTTAAGGCCTGTCGAGTCACCTG
CGTGTCCTTCAGGATATTGGACACAAACACCTCGCTTTGCCCACTGTCCAGCATCTGCTCCAACTCCTCA
TCAGACACCATCCCAGCATTGGTGATCTTCAGCTGCCTCCGAATCCGCTCCACGTTCTTCTCCCGGTATT
CGGACTGCATTGAATTGCACTTGTTGATGAGCTCCACGAATTGCTGGGACAGGACCCCATGCTGGGTTTT
TCTCATTCTTGTGTTGACGGAGTTATAGTTCTCATCAGCTTCCTCCTTCTGGGGCTCTATGGCCTTCAGC
TGCAGGCGGATCTCCCTCCCCAGCTGTTTGATCTCATCGCGCAGGTTCTGCAGCTCCTGCTTCATGCTCT
CCTCGGGAAGGGGCGTGGCCAGGATGGTGACCTGCTGTTTCTCCAACTCCTGGACTTTATTCCCCAGTTT
GACAATAGTCTGCCGAATTGTCCGGACCTTGTGG
